>Addgene plasmid #85678 | pEJS430-pCSDest2-AcrIIC1Boe | addgene full sequence | sequence record 170100 | Addgene NGS Result
ACCGTATTACCGCCTTTGAGTGAGCTGATACCGCTCGCCGCAGCCGAACGACCGAGCGCAGCGAGTCAGT
GAGCGAGGAAGCGGAAGAGCGCCCAATACGCAAACCGCCTCTCCCCGCGCGTTGGCCGATTCATTAATGC
AGCTGGCACGACAGGTTTCCCGACTGGAAAGCGGGCAGTGAGCGCAACGCAATTAATGTGAGTTAGCTCA
CTCATTAGGCACCCCAGGCTTTACACTTTATGCTCCCGGCTCGTATGTTGTGTGGAATTGTGAGCGGATA
ACAATTTCACACAGGAAACAGCTATGACCATGATTACGCCAAGCGCGCAATTAACCCTCACTAAAGGGAA
CAAAAGCTGGGTACCGGGCCCAATGCATTGGCGCCGCGGCCGCGAATTAAAAAACCTCCCACACCTCCCC
CTGAACCTGAAACATAAAATGAATGCAATTGTTGTTGTTAACTTGTTTATTGCAGCTTATAATGGTTACA
AATAAAGCAATAGCATCACAAATTTCACAAATAAAGCATTTTTTTCACTGCATTCTAGTTGTGGTTTGTC
CAAACTCATCAATGTATCTTATCATGTCTGGATCTACGTAATACGACTCACTATAGTTCTAGAGGCTCGA
GCTACATTACATTGAATTCCCAACACGAGCATAAGCCGAAGGTAAATTCGCCCATTTCTTCATAACGATA
GGCGACTTCTTTGCACGCTTGAGAAGCCACAACATCGTAATAGATGATTTCAGGTTCAAGGCCATCGAAG
TTTTCATCATATTCTTCAATACCAAGGTCACGAACGTAGGTGAGATCGATGATCTCTCCGTCTTTGATGC
ACGCCAGTGCCCAGCCGCAACCTTTATAAGTCACTAGCTCTGGTTTTAATTTAAATACCTCTTTCATGGT
GGCGGCTTCGAATCGATGGGATCCTGCAAAAAGAACAAGTAGCTTGTATTCTATAGTGTCACCTAAATCA
AGCTTGCTCCGACGTCCCCAGGCAGAATGGCGGTTCCCTAAACGAGCATTGCTTATATAGACCTCCCATT
AGGCACGCCTACCGCCCATTTACGTCAATGGAACGCCCATTTGCGTCATTGCCCCTCCCCATTGACGTCA
ATGGGGATGTACTTGGCAGCCATCGCGGGCCATTTACCGCCATTGACGTCAATGGGAGTACTGCCAATGT
ACCCTGGCGTACTTCCAATAGTAATGTACTTGCCAAGTTACTATTAATAGATATTGATGTACTGCCAAGT
GGGCCATTTACCGTCATTGACGTCAATAGGGGGCGTGAGAACGGATATGAATGGGCAATGAGCCATCCCA
TTGACGTCAATGGTGGGTGGTCCTATTGACGTCAATGGGCATTGAGCCAGGCGGGCCATTTACCGTAATT
GACGTCAATGGGGGAGGCGCCATATACGTCAATAGGACCGCCCATATGACGTCAATAGGAAAGACCATAT
ATAGAGACCATTGACGTCAATGGGGGAGTGGCTATGGGCGGTATTAGGAAGCCCCATATATGGTATATGG
GACCGCCCATTGGGAGGGGCTATCTACGTCAATAGGAAAACCCATATATGGAATACTATATGGCATAGGG
CCAATACATAGTATTGAACCTGGCCAATAGCCATATTGGCATAGGGCCATATTGGATATTGCCTATATAT
TGATCCTGGCATATAGCCAATATGGCCGCCATTATTGGCACCATGCCAATTCAATATGGCGGACTTGGCA
CAGGGCCAAGACCCCTCCTCAAACTTGGCACCGTGCCAAGTAGACCCCTCCCCAGTTGGCACAGTGCCAG
GTCCGCCATATTGAATTGGCATGGTGCCAAGTCCGCCATATTGAATTGGCTGGGGTCCAGATCCACCATA
TTGAATTGGCACGAGTCCATATACGCCATATTGAATTGGCACAGGTCCAGATCCACCATATTGAATTGGC
ATGAGTCCATATACGCCATATTGAATTGGCGGTCGACTGGCGTAATAGCGAAGAGGCCCGCACCGATCGC
CCTTCCCAACAGTTGCGCAGCCTGAATGGCGAATGGG
[124 nt withheld, positions 2068-2191]
C
[91 nt withheld, positions 2193-2283]
A
[49 nt withheld, positions 2285-2333]
CCTTTGACGTTGGAGTCCACGTTCTTT
[37 nt withheld, positions 2361-2397]
ACCCTATCTCGGTCTATTCTTTTGATTTATAAGGGATTTTGCCGATTTCGGCCTATTGGTTAAAAAATGA
GCTGATTTAACAAAAATTTAACGCGAATTTTAACAAAATATTAACGCTTACAATTTAGGTGGCACTTTTC
GGGGAAATGTGCGCGGAACCCCTATTTGTTTATTTTTCTAAATACATTCAAATATGTATCCGCTCATGAG
ACAATAACCCTGATAAATGCTTCAATAATATTGAAAAAGGAAGAGTATGAGTATTCAACATTTCCGTGTC
GCCCTTATTCCCTTTTTTGCGGCATTTTGCCTTCCTGTTTTTGCTCACCCAGAAACGCTGGTGAAAGTAA
AAGATGCTGAAGATCAGTTGGGTGCACGAGTGGGTTACATCGAACTGGATCTCAACAGCGGTAAGATCCT
TGAGAGTTTTCGCCCCGAAGAACGTTTTCCAATGATGAGCACTTTTAAAGTTCTGCTATGTGGCGCGGTA
TTATCCCGTATTGACGCCGGGCAAGAGCAACTCGGTCGCCGCATACACTATTCTCAGAATGACTTGGTTG
AGTACTCACCAGTCACAGAAAAGCATCTTACGGATGGCATGACAGTAAGAGAATTATGCAGTGCTGCCAT
AACCATGAGTGATAACACTGCGGCCAACTTACTTCTGACAACGATCGGAGGACCGAAGGAGCTAACCGCT
TTTTTGCACAACATGGGGGATCATGTAACTCGCCTTGATCGTTGGGAACCGGAGCTGAATGAAGCCATAC
CAAACGACGAGCGTGACACCACGATGCCTGTAGCAATGGCAACAACGTTGCGCAAACTATTAACTGGCGA
ACTACTTACTCTAGCTTCCCGGCAACAATTAATAGACTGGATGGAGGCGGATAAAGTTGCAGGACCACTT
CTGCGCTCGGCCCTTCCGGCTGGCTGGTTTATTGCTGATAAATCTGGAGCCGGTGAGCGTGGGTCTCGCG
GTATCATTGCAGCACTGGGGCCAGATGGTAAGCCCTCCCGTATCGTAGTTATCTACACGACGGGGAGTCA
GGCAACTATGGATGAACGAAATAGACAGATCGCTGAGATAGGTGCCTCACTGATTAAGCATTGGTAACTG
TCAGACCAAGTTTACTCATATATACTTTAGATTGATTTAAAACTTCATTTTTAATTTAAAAGGATCTAGG
TGAAGATCCTTTTTGATAATCTCATGACCAAAATCCCTTAACGTGAGTTTTCGTTCCACTGAGCGTCAGA
CCCCGTAGAAAAGATCAAAGGATCTTCTTGAGATCCTTTTTTTCTGCGCGTAATCTGCTGCTTGCAAACA
AAAAAACCACCGCTACCAGCGGTGGTTTGTTTGCCGGATCAAGAGCTACCAACTCTTTTTCCGAAGGTAA
CTGGCTTCAGCAGAGCGCAGATACCAAATACTGTTCTTCTAGTGTAGCCGTAGTTAGGCCACCACTTCAA
GAACTCTGTAGCACCGCCTACATACCTCGCTCTGCTAATCCTGTTACCAGTGGCTGCTGCCAGTGGCGAT
AAGTCGTGTCTTACCGGGTTGGACTCAAGACGATAGTTACCGGATAAGGCGCAGCGGTCGGGCTGAACGG
GGGGTTCGTGCACACAGCCCAGCTTGGAGCGAACGACCTACACCGAACTGAGATACCTACAGCGTGAGCT
ATGAGAAAGCGCCACGCTTCCCGAAGGGAGAAAGGCGGACAGGTATCCGGTAAGCGGCAGGGTCGGAACA
GGAGAGCGCACGAGGGAGCTTCCAGGGGGAAACGCCTGGTATCTTTATAGTCCTGTCGGGTTTCGCCACC
TCTGACTTGAGCGTCGATTTTTGTGATGCTCGTCAGGGGGGCGGAGCCTATGGAAAAACGCCAGCAACGC
GGCCTTTTTACGGTTCCTGGCCTTTTGCTGGCCTTTTGCTCACATGTTCTTTCCTGCGTTATCCCCTGAT
TCTGTGGATA
Features (pLannotate 1.2.2; 15 found; start..end, strand, type, name):
      1..87      +  rep_origin     RSF ori (fragment): Plasmids containing the RSF 1030 origin of replication can be propagated in E. coli cells that contain additional plasmids with compatible origins.
     89..181     +  CDS            lacI (fragment): lac repressor; lacI; The lac repressor binds to the lac operator to inhibit transcription in E. coli. This inhibition can be relieved by adding lactose or isopropyl-β-D-thiogalactopyranoside (IPTG).
    194..215     +  protein_bind   CAP binding site: CAP binding activates transcription in the presence of cAMP. E. coli catabolite activator protein
    230..260     +  promoter       lac promoter: promoter for the E. coli lac operon
    268..284     +  protein_bind   lac operator: The lac repressor binds to the lac operator to inhibit transcription in E. coli. This inhibition can be relieved by adding lactose or isopropyl-β-D-thiogalactopyranoside (IPTG). lac repressor encoded by lacI
    329..347     +  promoter       T3 promoter: promoter for bacteriophage T3 RNA polymerase
    460..594     +  polyA_signal   SV40 poly(A) signal: SV40 polyadenylation signal
    599..616     +  promoter       T7 promoter (fragment): promoter for bacteriophage T7 RNA polymerase
    960..978     -  promoter       SP6 promoter: promoter for bacteriophage SP6 RNA polymerase
   1013..1990    -  promoter       CMV IE94 promoter: enhancer/promoter region of simian cytomegalovirus major immediate early transcription unit IE94
   1997..2063    +  CDS            lacZα (fragment): LacZα fragment of β-galactosidase; lacZ fragment
   2068..2496    +  rep_origin     f1 ori (sequence partly withheld): f1 bacteriophage origin of replication; arrow indicates direction of (+) strand synthesis
   2549..2653    +  promoter       AmpR promoter: bla
   2654..3514    +  CDS            AmpR: β-lactamase; bla; confers resistance to ampicillin, carbenicillin, and related antibiotics
   3685..4273    +  rep_origin     ori: high-copy-number ColE1/pMB1/pBR322/pUC origin of replication
