[The description below was written by a language model from this plasmid's Addgene catalogue record and pLannotate feature annotations shown in this document.]
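Description:
pEJS430-pCSDest2-AcrIIC1Boe is a mammalian expression plasmid of about 4.4 kb, built on the pCSDest2 backbone. It carries the Type II-C anti-CRISPR protein AcrIIC1Boe from the bacterium Brackiella oedipodis. The 273 bp coding sequence was inserted by Gibson cloning. The plasmid is propagated in E. coli through a high-copy ColE1/pUC-type origin, with ampicillin selection provided by the β-lactamase gene and its own promoter. An f1 phage origin is also present and could support single-stranded DNA production. Short fragments annotated as lacZα, lacI and RSF ori, along with the lac promoter/operator region, appear to be leftovers of the cloning vector lineage and are not functional parts of the payload.

The expression cassette lies on the reverse strand. The catalogue lists the promoter simply as CMV, and the feature table identifies it as the simian cytomegalovirus IE94 immediate-early enhancer/promoter. An SP6 promoter follows it, then an unannotated gap of a few hundred base pairs, a T7 promoter fragment and an SV40 polyadenylation signal. The annotation tool did not label the anti-CRISPR open reading frame itself. The gap between the SP6 promoter and the T7 fragment has the right size and position to hold it, so transcripts would start at the CMV promoter and end at the SV40 poly(A) signal. The SP6 promoter could in principle allow in vitro synthesis of sense RNA. No epitope tag, reporter or mammalian selection marker is recorded.

The stated purpose is expression of AcrIIC1Boe in mammalian cells, and the associated publication concerns natural off-switches for CRISPR-Cas9. This fits use by transfection alongside a Type II-C Cas9 and guide RNA to inhibit genome editing.
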