Addgene plasmid #85678: pEJS430-pCSDest2-AcrIIC1Boe
Purpose: Mammalian expression of Type II-C anti-CRISPR protein AcrIIC1Boe from Brackiella oedipodis
Depositing lab: Erik Sontheimer. Depositing organization: University of Massachusetts, Worcester. Publication: Naturally Occurring Off-Switches for CRISPR-Cas9. Pawluk A, Amrani N, Zhang Y, Garcia B, Hidalgo-Reyes Y, Lee J, Edraki A, Shah M, Sontheimer EJ, Maxwell KL, Davidson AR. Cell. 2016 Dec 15;167(7):1829-1838.e9. doi: 10.1016/j.cell.2016.11.017. Epub 2016 Dec 8. PubMed 27984730.
Backbone
  Vector backbone: pCSDest2
  Backbone size w/o insert (bp): 4097
  Total vector size (bp): 4370
  Vector type: Mammalian Expression, CRISPR
Growth in bacteria
  Bacterial resistance: Ampicillin, 100 μg/mL
  Growth temperature: 37°C
  Growth strain: DH5alpha
  Copy number: Unknown
Gene/Insert
  Gene/Insert name: Type II-C anti-CRISPR AcrIIC1Boe
  Species: Brackiella oedipodis
  Insert size (bp): 273
  GenBank ID: WP_028357638.1
  Promoter: CMV
  Cloning method: Gibson Cloning
  Sequencing primers: 5′ CGC AAA TGG GCG GTA GGC GTG; 3′ CGC AAA TGG GCG GTA GGC GTG
Terms and licenses: Academic/Nonprofit Terms; Industry Terms: Not Available to Industry
How to cite: pEJS430-pCSDest2-AcrIIC1Boe was a gift from Erik Sontheimer (Addgene plasmid # 85678 ; http://n2t.net/addgene:85678 ; RRID:Addgene_85678)
